>Addgene plasmid #154789 | pGBW-m4133361 | addgene full sequence | sequence record 307385 | Addgene NGS Result
TCTAGTGGTCATAACAGCAGCTTCAGCTACCTCTCAATTCAAAAAACCCCTCAAGACCCGTTTAGAGGCC
CCAAGGGGTTATGCTATCAATCGTTGCGTTACACACACAAAAAACCAACACACATCCATCTTCGATGGAT
AGCGATTTTATTATCTAACTGCTGATCGAGTGTAGCCAGATCTAGTAATCAATTACGGGGTCATTAGTTC
ATAGCCCATATATGGAGTTCCGCGTTACATAACTTACGGTAAATGGCCCGCCTGGCTGACCGCCCAACGA
CCCCCGCCCATTGACGTCAATAATGACGTATGTTCCCATAGTAACGCCAATAGGGACTTTCCATTGACGT
CAATGGGTGGAGTATTTACGGTAAACTGCCCACTTGGCAGTACATCAAGTGTATCATATGCCAAGTACGC
CCCCTATTGACGTCAATGACGGTAAATGGCCCGCCTGGCATTATGCCCAGTACATGACCTTATGGGACTT
TCCTACTTGGCAGTACATCTACGTATTAGTCATCGCTATTACCATGCTGATGCGGTTTTGGCAGTACATC
AATGGGCGTGGATAGCGGTTTGACTCACGGGGATTTCCAAGTCTCCACCCCATTGACGTCAATGGGAGTT
TGTTTTGGCACCAAAATCAACGGGACTTTCCAAAATGTCGTAACAACTCCGCCCCATTGACGCAAATGGG
CGGTAGGCGTGTACGGTGGGAGGTCTATATAAGCAGAGCTGGTTTAGTGAACCGTCAGATCAGATCTTTG
TCGATCCTACCATCCACTCGACACACCCGCCAGCGGCCGCCACCATGTTTCATCTCGTTGACTTTCAGGT
TACTATAGCAGAGATATTACTAATTATTATGAGGACTTTTAAAGTTTCCATTTGGAATCTTGATTACATC
ATAAACCTCATAATTAAAAATTTATCTAAGTCACTAACTGAGAATAAATATTCTCAATTAGATGAAGAGC
AACCAATGGAGATTGATGAAAACCTTTACTTTCAGTCGTACCCCTATGACGTACCAGATTATGCGTAAGC
TAGCTTGACTGACTGAGATACAGCGTACCTTCAGCTCACAGACATGATAAGATACATTGATGAGTTTGGA
CAAACCACAACTAGAATGCAGTGAAAAAAATGCTTTATTTGTGAAATTTGTGATGCTATTGCTTTATTTG
TAACCATTATAAGCTGCAATAAACAAGTTAACAACAACAATTGCATTCATTTTATGTTTCAGGTTCAGGG
GGAGGTGTGGGAGGTTTTTTAAAGCAAGTAAAACCTCTACAAATGTGGTATTGGCCCATCTCTATCGGTA
TCGTAGCATAACCCCTTGGGGCCTCTAAACGGGTCTTGAGGGGTTTTTTGTGCCCCTCGGGCCGGATTGC
TATCTACCGGCATTGGCGCAGAAAAAAATGCCTGATGCGACGCTGCGCGTCTTATACTCCCACATATGCC
AGATTCAGCAACGGATACGGCTTCCCCAACTTGCCCACTTCCATACGTGTCCTCCTTACCAGAAATTTAT
CCTTAAGGTCGTCAGCTATCCTGCAGGCGATCTCTCGATTTCGATCAAGACATTCCTTTAATGGTCTTTT
CTGGACACCACTAGGGGTCAGAAGTAGTTCATCAAACTTTCTTCCCTCCCTAATCTCATTGGTTACCTTG
GGCTATCGAAACTTAATTAACCAGTCAAGTCAGCTACTTGGCGAGATCGACTTGTCTGGGTTTCGACTAC
GCTCAGAATTGCGTCAGTCAAGTTCGATCTGGTCCTTGCTATTGCACCCGTTCTCCGATTACGAGTTTCA
TTTAAATCATGTGAGCAAAAGGCCAGCAAAAGGCCAGGAACCGTAAAAAGGCCGCGTTGCTGGCGTTTTT
CCATAGGCTCCGCCCCCCTGACGAGCATCACAAAAATCGACGCTCAAGTCAGAGGTGGCGAAACCCGACA
GGACTATAAAGATACCAGGCGTTTCCCCCTGGAAGCTCCCTCGTGCGCTCTCCTGTTCCGACCCTGCCGC
TTACCGGATACCTGTCCGCCTTTCTCCCTTCGGGAAGCGTGGCGCTTTCTCATAGCTCACGCTGTAGGTA
TCTCAGTTCGGTGTAGGTCGTTCGCTCCAAGCTGGGCTGTGTGCACGAACCCCCCGTTCAGCCCGACCGC
TGCGCCTTATCCGGTAACTATCGTCTTGAGTCCAACCCGGTAAGACACGACTTATCGCCACTGGCAGCAG
CCACTGGTAACAGGATTAGCAGAGCGAGGTATGTAGGCGGTGCTACAGAGTTCTTGAAGTGGTGGCCTAA
CTACGGCTACACTAGAAGAACAGTATTTGGTATCTGCGCTCTGCTGAAGCCAGTTACCTTCGGAAAAAGA
GTTGGTAGCTCTTGATCCGGCAAACAAACCACCGCTGGTAGCGGTGGTTTTTTTGTTTGCAAGCAGCAGA
TTACGCGCAGAAAAAAAGGATCTCAAGAAGATCCTTTGATCTTTTCTACGGGGTCTGACGCTCAGTGGAA
CGAAAACTCACGTTAAGGGATTTTGGTCATGAGATTATCAAAAAGGATCTTCACCTAGATCCTTTTAAAT
TAAAAATGAAGTTTTAAATCAATCTAAAGTATATATGAGTAAACTTGGTCTGACAGTTACCAATGCTTAA
TCAGTGAGGCACCTATCTCAGCGATCTGTCTATTTCGTTCATCCATAGTTGCATTTAAATTTCCGAACTC
TCCAAGGCCCTCGTCGGAAAATCTTCAAACCTTTCGTCCGATCCATCTTGCAGGCTACCTCTCGAACGAA
CTATCGCAAGTCTCTTGGCCGGCCTTGCGCCTTGGCTATTGCTTGGCAGCGCCTATCGCCAGGTATTACT
CCAATCCCGAATATCCGAGATCGGGATCACCCGAGAGAAGTTCAACCTACATCCTCAATCCCGATCTATC
CGAGATCCGAGGAATATCGAAATCGGGGCGCGCCTGGTGTACCGAGAACGATCCTCTCAGTGCGAGTCTC
GACGATCCATATCGTTGCTTGGCAGTCAGCCAGTCGGAATCCAGCTTGGGACCCAGGAAGTCCAATCGTC
AGATATTGTACTCAAGCCTGGTCACGGCAGCGTACCGATCTGTTTAAACCTAGATATTGATAGTCTGATC
GGTCAACGTATAATCGAGTCCTAGCTTTTGCAAACATCTATCAAGAGACAGGATCAGCAGGAGGCTTTCG
CATGAGTATTCAACATTTCCGTGTCGCCCTTATTCCCTTTTTTGCGGCATTTTGCCTTCCTGTTTTTGCT
CACCCAGAAACGCTGGTGAAAGTAAAAGATGCTGAAGATCAGTTGGGTGCGCGAGTGGGTTACATCGAAC
TGGATCTCAACAGCGGTAAGATCCTTGAGAGTTTTCGCCCCGAAGAACGCTTTCCAATGATGAGCACTTT
TAAAGTTCTGCTATGTGGCGCGGTATTATCCCGTATTGACGCCGGGCAAGAGCAACTCGGTCGCCGCATA
CACTATTCTCAGAATGACTTGGTTGAGTATTCACCAGTCACAGAAAAGCATCTTACGGATGGCATGACAG
TAAGAGAATTATGCAGTGCTGCCATAACCATGAGTGATAACACTGCGGCCAACTTACTTCTGACAACGAT
TGGAGGACCGAAGGAGCTAACCGCTTTTTTGCACAACATGGGGGATCATGTAACTCGCCTTGATCGTTGG
GAACCGGAGCTGAATGAAGCCATACCAAACGACGAGCGTGACACCACGATGCCTGTAGCAATGGCAACAA
CCTTGCGTAAACTATTAACTGGCGAACTACTTACTCTAGCTTCCCGGCAACAGTTGATAGACTGGATGGA
GGCGGATAAAGTTGCAGGACCACTTCTGCGCTCGGCCCTTCCGGCTGGCTGGTTTATTGCTGATAAATCT
GGAGCCGGTGAGCGTGGGTCTCGCGGTATCATTGCAGCACTGGGGCCAGATGGTAAGCCCTCCCGTATCG
TAGTTATCTACACGACGGGGAGTCAGGCAACTATGGATGAACGAAATAGACAGATCGCTGAGATAGGTGC
CTCACTGATTAAGCATTGGTAACCGATTCTAGGTGCATTGGCGCAGAAAAAAATGCCTGATGCGACGCTG
CGCGTCTTATACTCCCACATATGCCAGATTCAGCAACGGATACGGCTTCCCCAACTTGCCCACTTCCATA
CGTGTCCTCCTTACCAGAAATTTATCCTTAAGATCCCGAATCGTTTAAACTCGACTCTGGCTCTATCGAA
TCTCCGTCGTTTCGAGCTTACGCGAACAGCCGTGGCGCTCATTTGCTCGTCGGGCATCGAATCTCGTCAG
CTATCGTCAGCTTACCTTTTTGGCAGCGATCGCGGCTCCCGACATCTTGGACCATTAGCTCCACAGGTAT
CTTCTTCCC
Features (pLannotate 1.2.2; 16 found; start..end, strand, type, name):
     40..86      -  terminator     T7 terminator: transcription terminator for bacteriophage T7 RNA polymerase
    104..152     -  polyA_signal   poly(A) signal: synthetic polyadenylation signal
    233..536     +  enhancer       CMV enhancer: human cytomegalovirus immediate early enhancer
    609..626     -  promoter       CMV promoter (fragment): human cytomegalovirus (CMV) immediate early promoter
    689..740     +  promoter       CMVd2 promoter: truncated human cytomegalovirus (CMV) immediate early promoter that yields moderately reduced expression relative to the full-length promoter
    815..997     +  CDS            NS6_SARS2: Experimental evidence at protein level: Swiss-Prot protein existence level 1. Disrupts cell nuclear import complex formation by tethering karyopherin alpha 2 and karyopherin beta 1 to the membrane. Retention of import factors at the ER/Golgi membrane leads to a loss of transport into the nucleus. Thereby prevents STAT1 nuclear translocation in response to interferon signaling, thus blocking the expression of interferon stimulated genes (ISGs) that display multiple antiviral activities (PubMed:33097660). Suppresses IFN-beta production possibly by blocking IRF3 nuclear translocation (PubMed:3297
   1098..1219    -  polyA_signal   SV40 poly(A) signal: SV40 polyadenylation signal
   1242..1311    -  CDS            large T antigen (fragment): large T antigen from SV40 (simian virus 40)
   1334..1380    +  terminator     T7 terminator: transcription terminator for bacteriophage T7 RNA polymerase
   1410..1546    +  terminator     rrnG terminator: transcription terminator from the E. coli ribosomal RNA rrnG operon (Albrechtsen et al., 1991)
   1591..1662    +  misc_feature   3' β-globin insulator: insulator downstream of the human β-globin locus (Farrell et al., 2002)
   1888..2476    -  rep_origin     ori: high-copy-number ColE1/pMB1/pBR322/pUC origin of replication
   2648..2712    -  CDS            bla(M) (fragment): β-lactamase lacking the signal sequence; bla(M); allows cytosolic expression of β-lactamase
   3222..4082    +  CDS            AmpR: β-lactamase; bla; confers resistance to ampicillin, carbenicillin, and related antibiotics
   4095..4231    +  terminator     rrnG terminator: transcription terminator from the E. coli ribosomal RNA rrnG operon (Albrechtsen et al., 1991)
   4383..35      +  misc_feature   5' β-globin insulator (across the origin): insulator upstream of the human β-globin locus (Farrell et al., 2002)
