[The description below was written by a language model from this plasmid's Addgene catalogue record and pLannotate feature annotations shown in this document.]
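Description:
pGBW-m4133361 is a mammalian expression plasmid built on the pTwist_CMV_6 backbone for producing the wild-type SARS-CoV-2 ORF6 accessory protein in transfected cells. The sequenced record is about 4.4 kb. It is maintained in E. coli through a high-copy ColE1/pUC-type origin and selected with ampicillin via a full-length β-lactamase (AmpR) gene. A short additional β-lactamase fragment is also annotated, apparently as a backbone remnant.

The expression cassette consists of the human cytomegalovirus immediate-early enhancer and promoter, which the annotation software detects as an enhancer plus short or truncated CMV promoter segments. This drives the small ORF6 coding sequence, followed by an SV40 polyadenylation signal. The catalogue entry lists a C-terminal, backbone-encoded HA epitope tag separated from ORF6 by a TEV protease cleavage site. Neither the tag nor the cleavage site is annotated as a distinct feature in the table, although there is unannotated space between the end of the ORF6 CDS and the poly(A) signal where they could lie. The HA tag would permit detection or immunoprecipitation of the protein, and the TEV site would allow the tag to be removed.

The cassette and the bacterial elements are bracketed by transcriptional insulation parts: T7 and rrnG terminators, a synthetic poly(A) signal upstream of the enhancer, and 5′ and 3′ β-globin insulator sequences. These limit read-through between modules.

ORF6 is annotated as an interferon antagonist that tethers karyopherin import factors to ER/Golgi membranes, blocking nuclear translocation of STAT1 and possibly IRF3. The construct is therefore suited to studying this viral protein's localisation, host interactions and effects on innate immune signalling in mammalian cells.
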