Addgene plasmid #154789: pGBW-m4133361
Purpose: Mammalian expression plasmid for SARS-CoV-2 ORF6 protein
Depositing lab: Ginkgo Bioworks & Benjie Chen.
Backbone
  Vector backbone: pTwist_CMV_6
  Backbone size w/o insert (bp): 4180
  Vector type: Mammalian Expression
Growth in bacteria
  Bacterial resistance: Ampicillin, 100 μg/mL
  Growth temperature: 37°C
  Growth strain: DH5alpha
  Copy number: High Copy
Gene/Insert
  Gene/Insert name: SARS-CoV-2 ORF6 protein
  Species: Severe acute respiratory syndrome coronavirus 2
  Insert size (bp): 179
  Mutation: wt
  Entrez Gene: ORF6 (a.k.a. GU280_gp06)
  Promoter: CMV
  Tag / fusion protein: Cleavable TEV;HA (C terminal on backbone)
  Cloning method: Unknown
Resource information
  A portion of this plasmid was derived from a plasmid made by: GinkgoBioworks
Depositor comments: NCBI reference sequence: YP_009724394.1
How to cite: pGBW-m4133361 was a gift from Ginkgo Bioworks & Benjie Chen (Addgene plasmid # 154789 ; http://n2t.net/addgene:154789 ; RRID:Addgene_154789)
